Addgene plasmid #181938: pPOTv7-blast-10V5
Purpose: Trypanosoma brucei PCR only tagging (pPOT) vector for endogenous gene tagging
Depositing lab: Samuel Dean. Depositing organization: University of Warwick. Publication: A comprehensive toolkit for protein localization and functional analysis in trypanosomatids. Paterou A, Saez Conde J, Tyc J, Sunter JD, Vaughan S, Gull K, Dean S. Open Biol. 2025 Apr;15(4):240361. doi: 10.1098/rsob.240361. Epub 2025 Apr 2. PubMed 40169015.
Backbone
  Vector backbone: pPOT
  Vector type: Unspecified
Growth in bacteria
  Bacterial resistance: Ampicillin, 100 μg/mL
  Growth temperature: 37°C
  Growth strain: NEB Stable
  Copy number: High Copy
Gene/Insert
  Gene/Insert name: 10xV5
  Species: Synthetic
  Promoter: read through
  Cloning method: Restriction Enzyme; 5′ cloning site HindIII (not destroyed); 3′ cloning site BamHI (not destroyed)
  Sequencing primers: 5′ cTATGGGTTCTGGTAGTG; 3′ cTTAACTACCCGATCCTG
Terms and licenses: Academic/Nonprofit Terms; Industry Terms: Not Available to Industry
Depositor comments: Please visit https://doi.org/10.1101/2023.04.21.537815 for bioRxiv preprint.
How to cite: pPOTv7-blast-10V5 was a gift from Samuel Dean (Addgene plasmid # 181938 ; http://n2t.net/addgene:181938 ; RRID:Addgene_181938)
