[The description below was written by a language model from this plasmid's Addgene catalogue record and pLannotate feature annotations shown in this document.]
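Description:
pPOTv7-blast-10V5 is a PCR-only tagging (pPOT) template plasmid for endogenous gene tagging in Trypanosoma brucei. It is not an expression vector in the usual sense. The plasmid serves as a PCR template, and amplicons carrying a tag and a drug-resistance marker are generated with primers that add short homology to the target locus, so that the product integrates at the gene of interest in the parasite. In E. coli it is maintained as a high-copy plasmid through a ColE1/pUC-type origin and selected with ampicillin via the β-lactamase gene. The rest of the bacterial backbone consists of standard cloning-vector remnants: an f1 origin, lacZα and lacI fragments, the lac promoter, operator and CAP site, and flanking T7 and SP6 promoters.

The payload is a synthetic 10xV5 epitope tag, ten tandem copies of V5, cloned between retained HindIII and BamHI sites, which would allow tag modules to be exchanged. The tag itself is not picked up in the automated feature table, which leaves the region between the two marker copies unannotated. The table does show two copies of the blasticidin S deaminase gene (bsd, from Aspergillus terreus) in the same orientation. This arrangement fits a design in which a resistance marker lies on either side of the tag, so that either N- or C-terminal tagging amplicons can be made from one template, although the record does not say this explicitly. The promoter is recorded as "read through", meaning the cassette has no dedicated promoter and depends on transcription through the endogenous locus after integration. The intergenic RNA-processing sequences that would accompany the marker are not annotated. The multimerised V5 tag suits sensitive antibody-based detection of tagged proteins in localisation and functional studies.
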