Features (pLannotate 1.2.2; 14 found; start..end, strand, type, name):
    171..560     +  CDS            bsd: BSD_ASPTE - Experimental evidence at protein level: Swiss-Prot protein existence level 1. Catalyzes the deamination of the cytosine moiety of the antibiotics blasticidin S, cytomycin and acetylblasticidin S. From Aspergillus terreus.
   1836..2225    +  CDS            bsd: BSD_ASPTE - Experimental evidence at protein level: Swiss-Prot protein existence level 1. Catalyzes the deamination of the cytosine moiety of the antibiotics blasticidin S, cytomycin and acetylblasticidin S. From Aspergillus terreus.
   2421..2439    -  promoter       SP6 promoter: promoter for bacteriophage SP6 RNA polymerase
   2481..2497    -  protein_bind   lac operator: The lac repressor binds to the lac operator to inhibit transcription in E. coli. This inhibition can be relieved by adding lactose or isopropyl-β-D-thiogalactopyranoside (IPTG). lac repressor encoded by lacI
   2505..2535    -  promoter       lac promoter: promoter for the E. coli lac operon
   2550..2571    -  protein_bind   CAP binding site: CAP binding activates transcription in the presence of cAMP. E. coli catabolite activator protein
   2584..2676    -  CDS            lacI (fragment): lac repressor; lacI; The lac repressor binds to the lac operator to inhibit transcription in E. coli. This inhibition can be relieved by adding lactose or isopropyl-β-D-thiogalactopyranoside (IPTG).
   2859..3447    -  rep_origin     ori: high-copy-number ColE1/pMB1/pBR322/pUC origin of replication
   3618..4478    -  CDS            AmpR: β-lactamase; bla; confers resistance to ampicillin, carbenicillin, and related antibiotics
   4479..4583    -  promoter       AmpR promoter: bla
   4610..4660    +  misc_feature   bom (fragment): basis of mobility region from pBR322
   4661..5116    -  rep_origin     f1 ori (sequence partly withheld): f1 bacteriophage origin of replication; arrow indicates direction of (+) strand synthesis
   5120..5277    -  CDS            lacZα (fragment): LacZα fragment of β-galactosidase; lacZ fragment
   5280..2       +  promoter       T7 promoter (across the origin): promoter for bacteriophage T7 RNA polymerase
>Addgene plasmid #181938 | pPOTv7-blast-10V5 | addgene full sequence | sequence record 355575 | Addgene NGS Result
GGGCGAATTGGGCCCGTATAATGCAGACCTGCTGCAAGCTAGGGGCACAGCAAGGTCTTCTGAAATTCAT
GTTTTTTTTTTTTTTACTCTGCATTGCAGTCTCCGCTCTTATTTAGTTTTGCTTTACGTAAGGTCTCGTT
GCTGCCATAAAATAAGCTCTAGTGGAATTCATGCCTTTGTCTCAAGAAGAATCCACCCTCATTGAAAGAG
CAACGGCTACAATCAACAGCATCCCCATCTCTGAAGACTACAGCGTCGCCAGCGCAGCTCTCTCTAGCGA
CGGCCGCATCTTCACTGGTGTCAATGTATATCATTTTACTGGGGGACCTTGTGCAGAACTCGTGGTGCTG
GGCACTGCTGCTGCTGCGGCAGCTGGCAACCTGACTTGTATCGTCGCGATCGGAAATGAGAACAGGGGCA
TCTTGAGCCCCTGCGGACGGTGCCGACAGGTGCTTCTCGACCTGCATCCTGGGATCAAAGCCATAGTGAA
GGACAGTGATGGACAGCCGACGGCAGTTGGGATTCGTGAATTGCTGCCCTCTGGTTATGTGTGGGAGGGC
TAACCATGGTGCCCATTTAGTTGGCCTTTCCCTTGTCTCGTGTCTTTTCCGTGGAAAGGTTCCCGGAGTA
ATCTGATGGCACAGCAGGGAGGTGCGCCTGCAGGTTGGTTAGGAAGGGGGGATGATGTAAAAGAAGAAAA
TGGGGGGATTCGAGCCCCACGCGTTGCTCAAGCTGTGTAGCGCAGGCGTTTCCTTACATATTTCTCTAAC
AGGCACGGAAGCCTAACAAATACACTTGGCTTATTTTTTTGCCCCCTCATGTCTTGTACAAATATTTGCG
ATAGCTTAGCTATCAGCCACATTAATCAAACAAGTATACCAACAAGCCCGAAAACAGAAACTCAACTGCA
ACGGGTACCTATGGGTTCTGGTAGTGGTTCCGGTTCCGGTTCTAAGCTTGGAAAGCCAATTCCAAACCCT
CTTCTTGGACTCGACTCCACCGGCTCTGGTAAACCGATCCCGAATCCACTCCTTGGATTGGATTCTACCG
GATCGGGGAAACCGATACCTAATCCGCTGCTGGGCCTTGACTCGACGGGCTCGGGAAAACCAATACCTAA
TCCATTGCTTGGACTCGACTCGACTGGCAGTGGTAAACCCATACCGAATCCCTTGCTGGGGCTCGACTCC
ACAGGGTCCGGGAAGCCTATACCCAATCCGCTCCTGGGTTTGGATTCTACTGGCAGTGGGAAGCCCATTC
CGAATCCTCTGCTCGGCTTGGACAGTACAGGCTCGGGAAAGCCCATCCCCAATCCGCTGTTGGGGCTTGA
TTCAACTGGGTCGGGTAAACCCATCCCGAATCCGCTTCTCGGGCTCGATTCAACTGGGTCTGGAAAGCCC
ATCCCTAACCCGCTTCTCGGTCTGGACAGCACGGGATCCGGATCAGGATCTGGATCAGGATCGGGTAGTT
AAGAGCTCCGCTGCGCTTAAATGTCTTTCATTATAATCAATGTATAACCTTTATGTAGTATTTCAATCTA
TGCCGCTGTGTACGTGCACTGCGGTGCCTATCCTTCGGCATTAGAGAGTCACTGTTTGTGTAGATCGTAG
CTGCATGTCTGACATCTGGTTCATTAGTGCCGTTTTGAGTCTGCACTGTTGTGCAACTTGATATTCATCA
CTGCACACCAACCGTGTGTTTCCTCCTTTGGGTGCACCCTTTAATCCTTGTCTTCTCCTTTTTTGTCTCT
TTCCCCCTCGAAAAGGTGTCAAACTACTGCCGCATAAACTACGGTTATCCCAAATTTAAGAGAAAGCAAT
AAAGCATCAGCTAGCATGCCTTTGTCTCAAGAAGAATCCACCCTCATTGAAAGAGCAACGGCTACAATCA
ACAGCATCCCCATCTCTGAAGACTACAGCGTCGCCAGCGCAGCTCTCTCTAGCGACGGCCGCATCTTCAC
TGGTGTCAATGTATATCATTTTACTGGGGGACCTTGTGCAGAACTCGTGGTGCTGGGCACTGCTGCTGCT
GCGGCAGCTGGCAACCTGACTTGTATCGTCGCGATCGGAAATGAGAACAGGGGCATCTTGAGCCCCTGCG
GACGGTGCCGACAGGTGCTTCTCGATCTGCATCCTGGGATCAAAGCCATAGTGAAGGACAGTGATGGACA
GCCGACGGCAGTTGGGATTCGTGAATTGCTGCCCTCTGGTTATGTGTGGGAGGGCTAACTCGAGTGCCCA
TTTAGTTGGCTTTTCCCTTGTCTCGTGTCTTTTCCGTGGAAAGGTTCCCGGAGTAATCTGATGGCACAGC
AGGGAGGTGCGCCTGCAGGTTGGTTAGGAAGGGGGGATGATGTAAAAGAAGAAAATGGGGGGATTCGAGC
CCCGCACAGGTCTCTCAAATTGGATGCATAGCTTGAGTATTCTATAGTGTCACCTAAATAGCTTGGCGTA
ATCATGGTCATAGCTGTTTCCTGTGTGAAATTGTTATCCGCTCACAATTCCACACAACATACGAGCCGGA
AGCATAAAGTGTAAAGCCTGGGGTGCCTAATGAGTGAGCTAACTCACATTAATTGCGTTGCGCTCACTGC
CCGCTTTCCAGTCGGGAAACCTGTCGTGCCAGCTGCATTAATGAATCGGCCAACGCGCGGGGAGAGGCGG
TTTGCGTATTGGGCGCTCTTCCGCTTCCTCGCTCACTGACTCGCTGCGCTCGGTCGTTCGGCTGCGGCGA
GCGGTATCAGCTCACTCAAAGGCGGTAATACGGTTATCCACAGAATCAGGGGATAACGCAGGAAAGAACA
TGTGAGCAAAAGGCCAGCAAAAGGCCAGGAACCGTAAAAAGGCCGCGTTGCTGGCGTTTTTCCATAGGCT
CCGCCCCCCTGACGAGCATCACAAAAATCGACGCTCAAGTCAGAGGTGGCGAAACCCGACAGGACTATAA
AGATACCAGGCGTTTCCCCCTGGAAGCTCCCTCGTGCGCTCTCCTGTTCCGACCCTGCCGCTTACCGGAT
ACCTGTCCGCCTTTCTCCCTTCGGGAAGCGTGGCGCTTTCTCATAGCTCACGCTGTAGGTATCTCAGTTC
GGTGTAGGTCGTTCGCTCCAAGCTGGGCTGTGTGCACGAACCCCCCGTTCAGCCCGACCGCTGCGCCTTA
TCCGGTAACTATCGTCTTGAGTCCAACCCGGTAAGACACGACTTATCGCCACTGGCAGCAGCCACTGGTA
ACAGGATTAGCAGAGCGAGGTATGTAGGCGGTGCTACAGAGTTCTTGAAGTGGTGGCCTAACTACGGCTA
CACTAGAAGAACAGTATTTGGTATCTGCGCTCTGCTGAAGCCAGTTACCTTCGGAAAAAGAGTTGGTAGC
TCTTGATCCGGCAAACAAACCACCGCTGGTAGCGGTGGTTTTTTTGTTTGCAAGCAGCAGATTACGCGCA
GAAAAAAAGGATCTCAAGAAGATCCTTTGATCTTTTCTACGGGGTCTGACGCTCAGTGGAACGAAAACTC
ACGTTAAGGGATTTTGGTCATGAGATTATCAAAAAGGATCTTCACCTAGATCCTTTTAAATTAAAAATGA
AGTTTTAAATCAATCTAAAGTATATATGAGTAAACTTGGTCTGACAGTTACCAATGCTTAATCAGTGAGG
CACCTATCTCAGCGATCTGTCTATTTCGTTCATCCATAGTTGCCTGACTCCCCGTCGTGTAGATAATTAC
GATACGGGAGGGCTTACCATCTGGCCCCAGTGCTGCAATGATACCGCGAGACCCACGCTCACCGGCTCCA
GATTTATCAGCAATAAACCAGCCAGCCGGAAGGGCCGAGCGCAGAAGTGGTCCTGCAACTTTATCCGCCT
CCATCCAGTCTATTAATTGTTGCCGGGAAGCTAGAGTAAGTAGTTCGCCAGTTAATAGTTTGCGCAACGT
TGTTGCCATTGCTACAGGCATCGTGGTGTCACGCTCGTCGTTTGGTATGGCTTCATTCAGCTCCGGTTCC
CAACGATCAAGGCGAGTTACATGATCCCCCATGTTGTGCAAAAAAGCGGTTAGCTCCTTCGGTCCTCCGA
TCGTTGTCAGAAGTAAGTTGGCCGCAGTGTTATCACTCATGGTTATGGCAGCACTGCATAATTCTCTTAC
TGTCATGCCATCCGTAAGATGCTTTTCTGTGACTGGTGAGTACTCAACCAAGTCATTCTGAGAATAGTGT
ATGCGGCGACCGAGTTGCTCTTGCCCGGCGTCAATACGGGATAATACCGCGCCACATAGCAGAACTTTAA
AAGTGCTCATCATTGGAAAACGTTCTTCGGGGCGAAAACTCTCAAGGATCTTACCGCTGTTGAGATCCAG
TTCGATGTAACCCACTCGTGCACCCAACTGATCTTCAGCATCTTTTACTTTCACCAGCGTTTCTGGGTGA
GCAAAAACAGGAAGGCAAAATGCCGCAAAAAAGGGAATAAGGGCGACACGGAAATGTTGAATACTCATAC
TCTTCCTTTTTCAATATTATTGAAGCATTTATCAGGGTTATTGTCTCATGAGCGGATACATATTTGAATG
TATTTAGAAAAATAAACAAATAGGGGTTCCGCGCACATTTCCCCGAAAAGTGCCACCTGATGCGGTGTGA
AATACCGCACAGATGCGTAAGGAGAAAATACCGCATCAGGAAATTGTAAGCGTTAATATTTTGTTAAAAT
TCGCGTTAAATTTTTGTTAAATCAGCTCATTTTTTAACCAATAGGCCGAAATCGGCAAAATCCCTTATAA
ATCAAAAGAATAGACCGAGATAGGGT
[37 nt withheld, positions 4787-4823]
AAAGAACGTGGACTCCAACGTCAAAGG
[49 nt withheld, positions 4851-4899]
T
[91 nt withheld, positions 4901-4991]
G
[98 nt withheld, positions 4993-5090]
ACTTAATGCGCCGCTACAGGGCGCGTCCATTCGCCATTCAGGCTGCGCAACTGTTGGGAAGGGCGATCGG
TGCGGGCCTCTTCGCTATTACGCCAGCTGGCGAAAGGGGGATGTGCTGCAAGGCGATTAAGTTGGGTAAC
GCCAGGGTTTTCCCAGTCACGACGTTGTAAAACGACGGCCAGTGAATTGTAATACGACTCACTATA
